>Addgene plasmid #214877 | pSLQ7529 pHR (hU6-crLPT-EFS-PuroR-WPRE) | addgene full sequence | sequence record 429089 | Addgene NGS Result
CACCATTATCGTTTCAGACCCACCTCCCAACCCCGAGGGGACCCGACAGGCCCGAAGGAATAGAAGAAGA
AGGTGGAGAGAGAGACAGAGACAGATCCATTCGATTAGTGAACGGATCGGCACTGCGTGCGCCAATTCTG
CAGACAAATGGCAGTATTCATCCACAATTTTAAAAGAAAAGGGGGGATTGGGGGGTACAGTGCAGGGGAA
AGAATAGTAGACATAATAGCAACAGACATACAAACTAAAGAATTACAAAAACAAATTACAAAAATTCAAA
ATTTTCGGGTTTATTACAGGGACAGCAGAGATCCAGTTTGGTTAATTAAGGTACCGAGGGCCTATTTCCC
ATGATTCCTTCATATTTGCATATACGATACAAGGCTGTTAGAGAGATAATTGGAATTAATTTGACTGTAA
ACACAAAGATATTAGTACAAAATACGTGACGTAGAAAGTAATAATTTCTTGGGTAGTTTGCAGTTTTAAA
ATTATGTTTTAAAATGGACTATCATATGCTTACCGTAACTTGAAAGTATTTCGATTTCTTGGCTTTATAT
ATCTTGTGGAAAGGACGAAACACCGAACCCCTACCAACTGGTCGGGGTTTGAAACGAGCAGTTCAAAATG
ACCCAGTCCAAGTAAACCCCTACCAACTGGTCGGGGTTTGAAACAGTCCACAGAGAACACAGGCACGCAA
GTAAACCCCTACCAACTGGTCGGGGTTTGAAACCAGAAGAAAAGTCAGAGGACACCTTTTTTTGAATTCG
CTAGCTAGGTCTTGAAAGGAGTGGGAATTGGCTCCGGTGCCCGTCAGTGGGCAGAGCGCACATCGCCCAC
AGTCCCCGAGAAGTTGGGGGGAGGGGTCGGCAATTGATCCGGTGCCTAGAGAAGGTGGCGCGGGGTAAAC
TGGGAAAGTGATGTCGTGTACTGGCTCCGCCTTTTTCCCGAGGGTGGGGGAGAACCGTATATAAGTGCAG
TAGTCGCCGTGAACGTTCTTTTTCGCAACGGGTTTGCCGCCAGAACACAGGACCGGTTCTAGAGCATGAC
CGAGTACAAGCCCACGGTGCGCCTCGCCACCCGCGACGACGTCCCCAGGGCCGTACGCACCCTCGCCGCC
GCGTTCGCCGACTACCCCGCCACGCGCCACACCGTCGATCCGGACCGCCACATCGAGCGGGTCACCGAGC
TGCAAGAACTCTTCCTCACGCGCGTCGGGCTCGACATCGGCAAGGTGTGGGTCGCGGACGACGGCGCCGC
GGTGGCGGTCTGGACCACGCCGGAGAGCGTCGAAGCGGGGGCGGTGTTCGCCGAGATCGGCCCGCGCATG
GCCGAGTTGAGCGGTTCCCGGCTGGCCGCGCAGCAACAGATGGAAGGCCTCCTGGCGCCGCACCGGCCCA
AGGAGCCCGCGTGGTTCCTGGCCACCGTCGGAGTCTCGCCCGACCACCAGGGCAAGGGTCTGGGCAGCGC
CGTCGTGCTCCCCGGAGTGGAGGCGGCCGAGCGCGCCGGGGTGCCCGCCTTCCTGGAGACCTCCGCGCCC
CGCAACCTCCCCTTCTACGAGCGGCTCGGCTTCACCGTCACCGCCGACGTCGAGGTGCCCGAAGGACCGC
GCACCTGGTGCATGACCCGCAAGCCCGGTGCCTGAACGCGTTAAGTCGACAATCAACCTCTGGATTACAA
AATTTGTGAAAGATTGACTGGTATTCTTAACTATGTTGCTCCTTTTACGCTATGTGGATACGCTGCTTTA
ATGCCTTTGTATCATGCTATTGCTTCCCGTATGGCTTTCATTTTCTCCTCCTTGTATAAATCCTGGTTGC
TGTCTCTTTATGAGGAGTTGTGGCCCGTTGTCAGGCAACGTGGCGTGGTGTGCACTGTGTTTGCTGACGC
AACCCCCACTGGTTGGGGCATTGCCACCACCTGTCAGCTCCTTTCCGGGACTTTCGCTTTCCCCCTCCCT
ATTGCCACGGCGGAACTCATCGCCGCCTGCCTTGCCCGCTGCTGGACAGGGGCTCGGCTGTTGGGCACTG
ACAATTCCGTGGTGTTGTCGGGGAAATCATCGTCCTTTCCTTGGCTGCTCGCCTGTGTTGCCACCTGGAT
TCTGCGCGGGACGTCCTTCTGCTACGTCCCTTCGGCCCTCAATCCAGCGGACCTTCCTTCCCGCGGCCTG
CTGCCGGCTCTGCGGCCTCTTCCGCGTCTTCGCCTTCGCCCTCAGACGAGTCGGATCTCCCTTTGGGCCG
CCTCCCCGCGTCGACTTTAAGACCAATGACTTACAAGGCAGCTGTAGATCTTAGCCACTTTTTAAAAGAA
AAGGGGGGACTGGAAGGGCTAATTCACTCCCAACGAAGACAAGATCTGCTTTTTGCTTGTACTGGGTCTC
TCTGGTTAGACCAGATCTGAGCCTGGGAGCTCTCTGGCTAACTAGGGAACCCACTGCTTAAGCCTCAATA
AAGCTTGCCTTGAGTGCTTCAAGTAGTGTGTGCCCGTCTGTTGTGTGACTCTGGTAACTAGAGATCCCTC
AGACCCTTTTAGTCAGTGTGGAAAATCTCTAGCAGGGCCCGTTTAAACCCGCTGATCAGCCTCGACTGTG
CCTTCTAGTTGCCAGCCATCTGTTGTTTGCCCCTCCCCCGTGCCTTCCTTGACCCTGGAAGGTGCCACTC
CCACTGTCCTTTCCTAATAAAATGAGGAAATTGCATCGCATTGTCTGAGTAGGTGTCATTCTATTCTGGG
GGGTGGGGTGGGGCAGGACAGCAAGGGGGAGGATTGGGAAGACAATAGCAGGCATGCTGGGGATGCGGTG
GGCTCTATGGCTTCTGAGGCGGAAAGAACCAGCTGGGGCTCTAGGGGGTATCCCC
[124 nt withheld, positions 2856-2979]
C
[91 nt withheld, positions 2981-3071]
A
[49 nt withheld, positions 3073-3121]
CCTTTGACGTTGGAGTCCACGTTCTTT
[37 nt withheld, positions 3149-3185]
ACCCTATCTCGGTCTATTCTTTTGATTTATAAGGGATTTTGCCGATTTCGGCCTATTGGTTAAAAAATGA
GCTGATTTAACAAAAATTTAACGCGAATTAATTCTGTGGAATGTGTGTCAGTTAGGGTGTGGAAAGTCCC
CAGGCTCCCCAGCAGGCAGAAGTATGCAAAGCATGCATCTCAATTAGTCAGCAACCAGGTGTGGAAAGTC
CCCAGGCTCCCCAGCAGGCAGAAGTATGCAAAGCATGCATCTCAATTAGTCAGCAACCATAGTCCCGCCC
CTAACTCCGCCCATCCCGCCCCTAACTCCGCCCAGTTCCGCCCATTCTCCGCCCCATGGCTGACTAATTT
TTTTTATTTATGCAGAGGCCGAGGCCGCCTCTGCCTCTGAGCTATTCCAGAAGTAGTGAGGAGGCTTTTT
TGGAGGCCTAGGCTTTTGCAAAAAGCTCCCGGGAGCTTGTATATCCATTTTCGGATCTGATCAGCACGTG
TTGACAATTAATCATCGGCATAGTATATCGGCATAGTATAATACGACAAGGTGAGGAACTAAACCATGGC
CAAGTTGACCAGTGCCGTTCCGGTGCTCACCGCGCGCGACGTCGCCGGAGCGGTCGAGTTCTGGACCGAC
CGGCTCGGGTTCTCCCGGGACTTCGTGGAGGACGACTTCGCCGGTGTGGTCCGGGACGACGTGACCCTGT
TCATCAGCGCGGTCCAGGACCAGGTGGTGCCGGACAACACCCTGGCCTGGGTGTGGGTGCGCGGCCTGGA
CGAGCTGTACGCCGAGTGGTCGGAGGTCGTGTCCACGAACTTCCGGGACGCCTCCGGGCCGGCCATGACC
GAGATCGGCGAGCAGCCGTGGGGGCGGGAGTTCGCCCTGCGCGACCCGGCCGGCAACTGCGTGCACTTCG
TGGCCGAGGAGCAGGACTGACACGTGCTACGAGATTTCGATTCCACCGCCGCCTTCTATGAAAGGTTGGG
CTTCGGAATCGTTTTCCGGGACGCCGGCTGGATGATCCTCCAGCGCGGGGATCTCATGCTGGAGTTCTTC
GCCCACCCCAACTTGTTTATTGCAGCTTATAATGGTTACAAATAAAGCAATAGCATCACAAATTTCACAA
ATAAAGCATTTTTTTCACTGCATTCTAGTTGTGGTTTGTCCAAACTCATCAATGTATCTTATCATGTCTG
TATACCGTCGACCTCTAGCTAGAGCTTGGCGTAATCATGGTCATAGCTGTTTCCTGTGTGAAATTGTTAT
CCGCTCACAATTCCACACAACATACGAGCCGGAAGCATAAAGTGTAAAGCCTGGGGTGCCTAATGAGTGA
GCTAACTCACATTAATTGCGTTGCGCTCACTGCCCGCTTTCCAGTCGGGAAACCTGTCGTGCCAGCTGCA
TTAATGAATCGGCCAACGCGCGGGGAGAGGCGGTTTGCGTATTGGGCGCTCTTCCGCTTCCTCGCTCACT
GACTCGCTGCGCTCGGTCGTTCGGCTGCGGCGAGCGGTATCAGCTCACTCAAAGGCGGTAATACGGTTAT
CCACAGAATCAGGGGATAACGCAGGAAAGAACATGTGAGCAAAAGGCCAGCAAAAGGCCAGGAACCGTAA
AAAGGCCGCGTTGCTGGCGTTTTTCCATAGGCTCCGCCCCCCTGACGAGCATCACAAAAATCGACGCTCA
AGTCAGAGGTGGCGAAACCCGACAGGACTATAAAGATACCAGGCGTTTCCCCCTGGAAGCTCCCTCGTGC
GCTCTCCTGTTCCGACCCTGCCGCTTACCGGATACCTGTCCGCCTTTCTCCCTTCGGGAAGCGTGGCGCT
TTCTCATAGCTCACGCTGTAGGTATCTCAGTTCGGTGTAGGTCGTTCGCTCCAAGCTGGGCTGTGTGCAC
GAACCCCCCGTTCAGCCCGACCGCTGCGCCTTATCCGGTAACTATCGTCTTGAGTCCAACCCGGTAAGAC
ACGACTTATCGCCACTGGCAGCAGCCACTGGTAACAGGATTAGCAGAGCGAGGTATGTAGGCGGTGCTAC
AGAGTTCTTGAAGTGGTGGCCTAACTACGGCTACACTAGAAGAACAGTATTTGGTATCTGCGCTCTGCTG
AAGCCAGTTACCTTCGGAAAAAGAGTTGGTAGCTCTTGATCCGGCAAACAAACCACCGCTGGTAGCGGTG
GTTTTTTTGTTTGCAAGCAGCAGATTACGCGCAGAAAAAAAGGATCTCAAGAAGATCCTTTGATCTTTTC
TACGGGGTCTGACGCTCAGTGGAACGAAAACTCACGTTAAGGGATTTTGGTCATGAGATTATCAAAAAGG
ATCTTCACCTAGATCCTTTTAAATTAAAAATGAAGTTTTAAATCAATCTAAAGTATATATGAGTAAACTT
GGTCTGACAGTTACCAATGCTTAATCAGTGAGGCACCTATCTCAGCGATCTGTCTATTTCGTTCATCCAT
AGTTGCCTGACTCCCCGTCGTGTAGATAACTACGATACGGGAGGGCTTACCATCTGGCCCCAGTGCTGCA
ATGATACCGCGAGACCCACGCTCACCGGCTCCAGATTTATCAGCAATAAACCAGCCAGCCGGAAGGGCCG
AGCGCAGAAGTGGTCCTGCAACTTTATCCGCCTCCATCCAGTCTATTAATTGTTGCCGGGAAGCTAGAGT
AAGTAGTTCGCCAGTTAATAGTTTGCGCAACGTTGTTGCCATTGCTACAGGCATCGTGGTGTCACGCTCG
TCGTTTGGTATGGCTTCATTCAGCTCCGGTTCCCAACGATCAAGGCGAGTTACATGATCCCCCATGTTGT
GCAAAAAAGCGGTTAGCTCCTTCGGTCCTCCGATCGTTGTCAGAAGTAAGTTGGCCGCAGTGTTATCACT
CATGGTTATGGCAGCACTGCATAATTCTCTTACTGTCATGCCATCCGTAAGATGCTTTTCTGTGACTGGT
GAGTACTCAACCAAGTCATTCTGAGAATAGTGTATGCGGCGACCGAGTTGCTCTTGCCCGGCGTCAATAC
GGGATAATACCGCGCCACATAGCAGAACTTTAAAAGTGCTCATCATTGGAAAACGTTCTTCGGGGCGAAA
ACTCTCAAGGATCTTACCGCTGTTGAGATCCAGTTCGATGTAACCCACTCGTGCACCCAACTGATCTTCA
GCATCTTTTACTTTCACCAGCGTTTCTGGGTGAGCAAAAACAGGAAGGCAAAATGCCGCAAAAAAGGGAA
TAAGGGCGACACGGAAATGTTGAATACTCATACTCTTCCTTTTTCAATATTATTGAAGCATTTATCAGGG
TTATTGTCTCATGAGCGGATACATATTTGAATGTATTTAGAAAAATAAACAAATAGGGGTTCCGCGCACA
TTTCCCCGAAAAGTGCCACCTGACGTCGACGGATCGGGAGATCTCCCGATCCCCTATGGTGCACTCTCAG
TACAATCTGCTCTGATGCCGCATAGTTAAGCCAGTATCTGCTCCCTGCTTGTGTGTTGGAGGTCGCTGAG
TAGTGCGCGAGCAAAATTTAAGCTACAACAAGGCAAGGCTTGACCGACAATTGCATGAAGAATCTGCTTA
GGGTTAGGCGTTTTGCGCTGCTTCGCGATGTACGGGCCAGATATACGCGTTGACATTGATTATTGACTAG
TTATTAATAGTAATCAATTACGGGGTCATTAGTTCATAGCCCATATATGGAGTTCCGCGTTACATAACTT
ACGGTAAATGGCCCGCCTGGCTGACCGCCCAACGACCCCCGCCCATTGACGTCAATAATGACGTATGTTC
CCATAGTAACGCCAATAGGGACTTTCCATTGACGTCAATGGGTGGAGTATTTACGGTAAACTGCCCACTT
GGCAGTACATCAAGTGTATCATATGCCAAGTACGCCCCCTATTGACGTCAATGACGGTAAATGGCCCGCC
TGGCATTATGCCCAGTACATGACCTTATGGGACTTTCCTACTTGGCAGTACATCTACGTATTAGTCATCG
CTATTACCATGGTGATGCGGTTTTGGCAGTACATCAATGGGCGTGGATAGCGGTTTGACTCACGGGGATT
TCCAAGTCTCCACCCCATTGACGTCAATGGGAGTTTGTTTTGGCACCAAAATCAACGGGACTTTCCAAAA
TGTCGTAACAACTCCGCCCCATTGACGCAAATGGGCGGTAGGCGTGTACGGTGGGAGGTCTATATAAGCA
GCGCGTTTTGCCTGTACTGGGTCTCTCTGGTTAGACCAGATCTGAGCCTGGGAGCTCTCTGGCTAACTAG
GGAACCCACTGCTTAAGCCTCAATAAAGCTTGCCTTGAGTGCTTCAAGTAGTGTGTGCCCGTCTGTTGTG
TGACTCTGGTAACTAGAGATCCCTCAGACCCTTTTAGTCAGTGTGGAAAATCTCTAGCAGTGGCGCCCGA
ACAGGGACTTGAAAGCGAAAGGGAAACCAGAGGAGCTCTCTCGACGCAGGACTCGGCTTGCTGAAGCGCG
CACGGCAAGAGGCGAGGGGCGGCGACTGGTGAGTACGCCAAAAATTTTGACTAGCGGAGGCTAGAAGGAG
AGAGATGGGTGCGAGAGCGTCAGTATTAAGCGGGGGAGAATTAGATCGCGATGGGAAAAAATTCGGTTAA
GGCCAGGGGGAAAGAAAAAATATAAATTAAAACATATAGTATGGGCAAGCAGGGAGCTAGAACGATTCGC
AGTTAATCCTGGCCTGTTAGAAACATCAGAAGGCTGTAGACAAATACTGGGACAGCTACAACCATCCCTT
CAGACAGGATCAGAAGAACTTAGATCATTATATAATACAGTAGCAACCCTCTATTGTGTGCATCAAAGGA
TAGAGATAAAAGACACCAAGGAAGCTTTAGACAAGATAGAGGAAGAGCAAAACAAAAGTAAGACCACCGC
ACAGCAAGCGGCCGCTGATCTTCAGACCTGGAGGAGGAGATATGAGGGACAATTGGAGAAGTGAATTATA
TAAATATAAAGTAGTAAAAATTGAACCATTAGGAGTAGCACCCACCAAGGCAAAGAGAAGAGTGGTGCAG
AGAGAAAAAAGAGCAGTGGGAATAGGAGCTTTGTTCCTTGGGTTCTTGGGAGCAGCAGGAAGCACTATGG
GCGCAGCGTCAATGACGCTGACGGTACAGGCCAGACAATTATTGTCTGGTATAGTGCAGCAGCAGAACAA
TTTGCTGAGGGCTATTGAGGCGCAACAGCATCTGTTGCAACTCACAGTCTGGGGCATCAAGCAGCTCCAG
GCAAGAATCCTGGCTGTGGAAAGATACCTAAAGGATCAACAGCTCCTGGGGATTTGGGGTTGCTCTGGAA
AACTCATTTGCACCACTGCTGTGCCTTGGAATGCTAGTTGGAGTAATAAATCTCTGGAACAGATTTGGAA
TCACACGACCTGGATGGAGTGGGACAGAGAAATTAACAATTACACAAGCTTAATACACTCCTTAATTGAA
GAATCGCAAAACCAGCAAGAAAAGAATGAACAAGAATTATTGGAATTAGATAAATGGGCAAGTTTGTGGA
ATTGGTTTAACATAACAAATTGGCTGTGGTATATAAAATTATTCATAATGATAGTAGGAGGCTTGGTAGG
TTTAAGAATAGTTTTTGCTGTACTTTCTATAGTGAATAGAGTTAGGCAGGGATATT
Features (pLannotate 1.2.2; 34 found; start..end, strand, type, name):
     18..118     +  CDS            Rev (fragment): human immunodeficiency virus 1 (HIV-1) Rev protein; rev; enhances nuclear export of unspliced and incompletely spliced viral mRNAs
    168..285     +  misc_feature   cPPT/CTS: central polypurine tract and central termination sequence of HIV-1
    336..576     +  promoter       U6 promoter: RNA polymerase III promoter for human U6 snRNA
    586..615     +  misc_RNA       RfxCas13d DR30: 5' processed 30-base direct repeat for an RfxCas13d gRNA (Konermann et al., 2018)
    639..674     +  misc_RNA       RfxCas13d DR36: 36-base direct repeat for an RfxCas13d pre-gRNA (Konermann et al., 2018)
    698..733     +  misc_RNA       RfxCas13d DR36: 36-base direct repeat for an RfxCas13d pre-gRNA (Konermann et al., 2018)
    775..793     +  CDS            small t antigen (fragment): SV40 (simian virus 40) small t antigen
    819..1030    +  promoter       EF-1α core promoter: core promoter for human elongation factor EF-1α
   1046..1645    +  CDS            PuroR (fragment): puromycin N-acetyltransferase; pac from Streptomyces; confers resistance to puromycin
   1661..2249    +  misc_feature   WPRE: woodchuck hepatitis virus posttranscriptional regulatory element
   2300..2319    +  misc_feature   cPPT/CTS (fragment): central polypurine tract and central termination sequence of HIV-1
   2321..2554    +  LTR            3' LTR (ΔU3): self-inactivating 3' long terminal repeat (LTR) from HIV-1
   2586..2810    +  polyA_signal   bGH poly(A) signal: bovine growth hormone polyadenylation signal
   2814..2835    +  promoter       SV40 promoter (fragment): SV40 enhancer and early promoter
   2856..3284    +  rep_origin     f1 ori (sequence partly withheld): f1 bacteriophage origin of replication; arrow indicates direction of (+) strand synthesis
   3298..3627    +  promoter       SV40 promoter: SV40 enhancer and early promoter
   3675..3722    +  promoter       EM7 promoter: synthetic bacterial promoter&nbsp
   3741..4115    +  CDS            BleoR: antibiotic-binding protein; Sh ble from Streptoalloteichus hindustanus; confers resistance to bleomycin, phleomycin, and Zeocin™
   4125..4250    +  CDS            ble (fragment): BLE_KLEPN - Experimental evidence at protein level: Swiss-Prot protein existence level 1. Binding protein with a strong affinity to the bleomycin family of antibiotics. Binds to CL990; an antimitotic-antibiotic compound. From Klebsiella pneumoniae.
   4245..4366    +  polyA_signal   SV40 poly(A) signal: SV40 polyadenylation signal
   4439..4455    -  protein_bind   lac operator: The lac repressor binds to the lac operator to inhibit transcription in E. coli. This inhibition can be relieved by adding lactose or isopropyl-β-D-thiogalactopyranoside (IPTG). lac repressor encoded by lacI
   4463..4493    -  promoter       lac promoter: promoter for the E. coli lac operon
   4508..4529    -  protein_bind   CAP binding site: CAP binding activates transcription in the presence of cAMP. E. coli catabolite activator protein
   4542..4634    -  CDS            lacI (fragment): lac repressor; lacI; The lac repressor binds to the lac operator to inhibit transcription in E. coli. This inhibition can be relieved by adding lactose or isopropyl-β-D-thiogalactopyranoside (IPTG).
   4817..5405    -  rep_origin     ori: high-copy-number ColE1/pMB1/pBR322/pUC origin of replication
   5576..6436    -  CDS            AmpR: β-lactamase; bla; confers resistance to ampicillin, carbenicillin, and related antibiotics
   6437..6541    -  promoter       AmpR promoter: bla
   6600..6652    -  misc_feature   bom (fragment): basis of mobility region from pBR322
   6807..7186    +  enhancer       CMV enhancer: human cytomegalovirus immediate early enhancer
   7187..7386    +  promoter       CMV promoter: human cytomegalovirus (CMV) immediate early promoter
   7404..7584    +  LTR            5' LTR (truncated): truncated 5' long terminal repeat (LTR) from HIV-1
   7631..7756    +  misc_feature   HIV-1 Ψ: packaging signal of human immunodeficiency virus type 1
   7740..8103    +  CDS            HIV-1 gag (fragment): gag protein from human immunodeficiency virus 1; gag
   8249..8482    +  misc_feature   RRE: The Rev response element (RRE) of HIV-1 allows for Rev-dependent mRNA export from the nucleus to the cytoplasm.
