[The description below was written by a language model from this plasmid's Addgene catalogue record and pLannotate feature annotations shown in this document.]
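Description:
pSLQ7529 pHR (hU6-crLPT-EFS-PuroR-WPRE) is an 8.8 kb lentiviral transfer plasmid on the pHR backbone that delivers a multiplexed RfxCas13d guide RNA array to mammalian cells. It is propagated in E. coli as a high-copy plasmid through a ColE1/pUC-type origin with ampicillin selection (AmpR). The backbone also carries an f1 origin and an SV40/EM7-driven bleomycin/Zeocin resistance cassette located outside the proviral region. The viral portion has a third-generation-style, self-inactivating layout. A CMV enhancer/promoter fused to a truncated HIV-1 5' LTR drives genomic RNA production in packaging cells. It is followed by the Ψ packaging signal with a gag fragment, the RRE for Rev-dependent export, the cPPT/CTS, and a ΔU3 3' LTR with a downstream bGH polyadenylation signal.

Between the LTRs, a human U6 RNA polymerase III promoter transcribes the "crLPT" array, in which three spacers are each preceded by a Cas13d direct repeat (one processed 30-base repeat and two 36-base pre-gRNA repeats). Cas13d processes such arrays into individual guides itself, so a single transcript yields guides against three transcripts, recorded as LAG3, PDCD1 (PD-1) and HAVCR2 (TIM3). A separate EF-1α core (EFS) promoter expresses puromycin N-acetyltransferase for selection of transduced cells, and a WPRE enhances transcript expression. Although the purpose line mentions RfxCas13d, no Cas13d coding sequence is annotated, so the nuclease must presumably be supplied from another construct. The associated work concerns multiplexed transcript knockdown with Cas13d in primary human T cells, which fits simultaneous silencing of these three inhibitory receptors.
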