Addgene plasmid #214877: pSLQ7529 pHR (hU6-crLPT-EFS-PuroR-WPRE)
Purpose: Lentiviral vector encoding RfxCas13d targeting LPT guide array
Depositing lab: Stanley Qi. Depositing organization: Stanford University. Publication: A versatile CRISPR-Cas13d platform for multiplexed transcriptomic regulation and metabolic engineering in primary human T cells. Tieu V, Sotillo E, Bjelajac JR, Chen C, Malipatlolla M, Guerrero JA, Xu P, Quinn PJ, Fisher C, Klysz D, Mackall CL, Qi LS. Cell. 2024 Feb 29;187(5):1278-1295.e20. doi: 10.1016/j.cell.2024.01.035. Epub 2024 Feb 21. PubMed 38387457.
Backbone
  Vector backbone: pHR
  Vector type: Mammalian Expression, Lentiviral, CRISPR
  Selectable markers: Puromycin
Growth in bacteria
  Bacterial resistance: Ampicillin, 100 μg/mL
  Growth temperature: 37°C
  Growth strain: NEB Stable
  Copy number: High Copy
Gene/Insert
  Gene/Insert name: hU6-crLPT-EFS-PuroR-WPRE
  gRNA/shRNA sequence: aacccctaccaactggtcggggtttgaaacgagcagttcaaaatgacccagtccaagtaaacccctaccaactggtcggggtttgaaacagtccacagagaacacaggcacgcaagtaaacccctaccaactggtcggggtttgaaaccagaagaaaagtcagaggacacc
  Species: Synthetic
  Promoter: hU6
  Cloning method: Gibson Cloning
Terms and licenses: Academic/Nonprofit Terms; Industry Terms: Not Available to Industry
Depositor comments: RfxCas13d guide array targeting LAG3, PDCD1 (PD-1), HAVCR2 (TIM3)
How to cite: pSLQ7529 pHR (hU6-crLPT-EFS-PuroR-WPRE) was a gift from Stanley Qi (Addgene plasmid # 214877 ; http://n2t.net/addgene:214877 ; RRID:Addgene_214877)
